>Addgene plasmid #138526 | pBEL1200 | addgene full sequence | sequence record 273969 | Addgene NGS Result
CATTCAGAGAAGAAACCAATTGTCCATATTGCATCAGACATTGCCGTCACTGCGTCTTTTACTGGCTCTT
CTCGCTAACCAAACCGGTAACCCCGCTTATTAAAAGCATTCTGTAACAAAGCGGGACCAAAGCCATGACA
AAAACGCGTAACAAAAGTGTCTATAATCACGGCAGAAAAGTCCACATTGATTATTTGCACGGCGTCACAC
TTTGCTATGCCATAGCATTTTTATCCATAAGATTAGCGGATCCTACCTGACGCTTTTTATCGCAACTCTC
TACTGTTTCTCCATACCCGTTTTTTTGGGCTAGCCGAAGGGTGAATTATGGAGCAGTCTGTGGCGAATTT
AGTCGATATGCGCGATGTCAGTTTTACGCGTGGCAATCGCTGCATCTTCGATAATATTTCCCTGACCGTG
CCGCGAGGGAAGATCACGGCGATCATGGGGCCATCGGGCATCGGTAAAACGACGCTACTCCGTCTGATTG
GCGGGCAAATCGCACCAGATCATGGTGAGATCCTTTTCGATGGTGAGAATATTCCGGCGATGTCTCGTTC
GCGCCTGTATACAGTGCGCAAACGGATGAGCATGTTATTTCAGTCCGGGGCGTTGTTCACTGATATGAAC
GTATTTGACAACGTCGCCTATCCACTGCGCGAACATACCCAACTTCCCGCGCCATTGTTGCATAGTACGG
TGATGATGAAGCTGGAGGCCGTGGGGCTGCGTGGAGCGGCTAAACTAATGCCTTCTGAACTTTCCGGTGG
GATGGCGCGGCGTGCAGCGCTGGCGCGTGCGATTGCGCTGGAGCCGGATCTCATCATGTTTGATGAACCT
TTTGTTGGGCAAGATCCCATCACCATGGGCGTACTGGTGAAGCTGATTTCTGAGCTGAACAGCGCGCTGG
GCGTGACTTGTGTGGTGGTTTCTCACGATGTGCCGGAAGTGTTAAGTATTGCGGATCACGCCTGGATCCT
GGCGGACAAAAAAATTGTCGCTCATGGCAGTGCCCAGGCGTTGCAGGCGAATCCTGATCCGCGCGTACGT
CAGTTTCTGGACGGGATAGCTGACGGGCCTGTTCCGTTCCGCTATCCTGCCGGCGATTATCACGCTGATC
TTTTACCAGGGAGTTAAGCCACTC
[780 nt withheld, positions 1145-1924]
TGAGTTCATGCATCACCACCATCACCATCAGCATCAACACGAAAATCTGTATTTTCAGGGGATGCAAACG
AAAAAAAATGAAATTTGGGTGGGTATCTTTTTATTAGCAGCACTGCTGGCGGCGCTGTTTGTTTGCCTGA
AGGCGGCGAACGTGACGTCCATACGTACTGAACCGACCTACACGCTTTATGCGACGTTCGATAACATTGG
CGGCCTGAAAGCGCGCTCTCCGGTCAGTATTGGTGGCGTTGTTGTGGGTCGGGTGGCGGATATTACGCTG
GACCCGAAAACCTATCTGCCGCGCGTAACGCTGGAAATTGAACAACGTTATAACCACATTCCAGATACCA
GTTCGCTGAGCATTCGTACTTCCGGCCTGCTGGGGGAACAATATCTGGCATTAAACGTCGGTTTTGAAGA
CCCGGAACTGGGGACTGCTATCCTGAAGGATGGCGATACAATTCAGGACACTAAGTCTGCGATGGTGCTG
GAAGATCTCATTGGTCAGTTCCTTTACGGTAGTAAAGGCGATGACAATAAGAATAGTGGCGATGCGCCAG
CTGCTGCGCCAGGTAATAATGAAACCACTGAACCTGTGGGTACAACGAAATAATTTCAGGAGAACCGACG
C
[633 nt withheld, positions 2556-3188]
TAATGAGCGAGTCACTGAGCTGGATGCAGACGGGTGACACGCTGGCGTTATCCGGAGAGCTGGATCAGGA
CGTTTTGCTACCGCTTTGGGAAATGCGTGAGGAAGCGGTGAAGGGGATTACCTGCATCGATCTTAGCCGT
GTCTCCCGCGTGGATACGGGGGGACTGGCACTGCTGCTCCATCTTATCGATCTGGCGAAAAAGCAGGGCA
ACAATGTGACGCTTCAGGGGGTAAACGACAAAGTGTATACCCTGGCGAAATTGTATAATTTGCCTGCTGA
TGTTCTGCCTCGTTAAGGTACCAAATTCCAGAAAAGAGACGCTGAAAAGCGTCTTTTTTCGTTTTGGTCC
TGGTCTGAGGAATGGTTGTAAGCTTGGCTGTTTTGGCGGATGAGAGAAGATTTTCAGCCTGATACAGATT
AAATCAGAACGCAGAAGCGGTCTGATAAAACAGAATTTGCCTGGCGGCAGTAGCGCGGTGGTCCCACCTG
ACCCCATGCCGAACTCAGAAGTGAAACGCCGTAGCGCCGATGGTAGTGTGGGGTCTCCCCATGCGAGAGT
AGGGAACTGCCAGGCATCAAATAAAACGAAAGGCTCAGTCGAAAGACTGGGCCTTTCGTTTTATCTGTTG
TTTGTCGGTGAACGCTCTCCTGAGTAGGACAAATCCGCCGGGAGCGGATTTGAACGTTGCGAAGCAACGG
CCCGGAGGGTGGCGGGCAGGACGCCCGCCATAAACTGCCAGGCATCAAATTAAGCAGAAGGCCATCCTGA
CGGATGGCCTTTTTGCGTTTCTACAAACTCTTTTGTTTATTTTTCTAAATACATTCAAATATGTATCCGC
TCATGAGACAATAACCCTGATAAATGCTTCAATAATATTGAAAAAGGAAGAGTATGAGTATTCAACATTT
CCGTGTCGCCCTTATTCCCTTTTTTGCGGCATTTTGCCTTCCTGTTTTTGCTCACCCAGAAACGCTGGTG
AAAGTAAAAGATGCTGAAGATCAGTTGGGTGCACGAGTGGGTTACATCGAACTGGATCTCAACAGCGGTA
AGATCCTTGAGAGTTTTCGCCCCGAAGAACGTTTTCCAATGATGAGCACTTTTAAAGTTCTGCTATGTGG
CGCGGTATTATCCCGTGTTGACGCCGGGCAAGAGCAACTCGGTCGCCGCATACACTATTCTCAGAATGAC
TTGGTTGAGTACTCACCAGTCACAGAAAAGCATCTTACGGATGGCATGACAGTAAGAGAATTATGCAGTG
CTGCCATAACCATGAGTGATAACACTGCGGCCAACTTACTTCTGACAACGATCGGAGGACCGAAGGAGCT
AACCGCTTTTTTGCACAACATGGGGGATCATGTAACTCGCCTTGATCGTTGGGAACCGGAGCTGAATGAA
GCCATACCAAACGACGAGCGTGACACCACGATGCCTGCAGCAATGGCAACAACGTTGCGCAAACTATTAA
CTGGCGAACTACTTACTCTAGCTTCCCGGCAACAATTAATAGACTGGATGGAGGCGGATAAAGTTGCAGG
ACCACTTCTGCGCTCGGCCCTTCCGGCTGGCTGGTTTATTGCTGATAAATCTGGAGCCGGTGAGCGTGGG
TCTCGCGGTATCATTGCAGCACTGGGGCCAGATGGTAAGCCCTCCCGTATCGTAGTTATCTACACGACGG
GGAGTCAGGCAACTATGGATGAACGAAATAGACAGATCGCTGAGATAGGTGCCTCACTGATTAAGCATTG
GTAACTGTCAGACCAAGTTTACTCATATATACTTTAGATTGATT
[125 nt withheld, positions 4983-5107]
C
[141 nt withheld, positions 5109-5249]
CCTTTGACGTTGGAGTCCACGTTCTTT
[37 nt withheld, positions 5277-5313]
ACCCTATCTCGGGCTATTCTTTTGATTTATAAGGGATTTTGCCGATTTCGGCCTATTGGTTAAAAAATGA
GCTGATTTAACAAAAATTTAACGCGAATTTTAACAAAATATTAACGTTTACAATTTAAAAGGATCTAGGT
GAAGATCCTTTTTGATAATCTCATGACCAAAATCCCTTAACGTGAGTTTTCGTTCCACTGAGCGTCAGAC
CCCGTAGAAAAGATCAAAGGATCTTCTTGAGATCCTTTTTTTCTGCGCGTAATCTGCTGCTTGCAAACAA
AAAAACCACCGCTACCAGCGGTGGTTTGTTTGCCGGATCAAGAGCTACCAACTCTTTTTCCGAAGGTAAC
TGGCTCAGCAGAGCGCAGATACCAAATACTGTCCTTCTAGTGTAGCCGTAGTTAGGCCACCACTTCAAGA
ACTCTGTAGCACCGCCTACATACCTCGCTCTGCTAATCCTGTTACCAGTGGCTGCTGCCAGTGGCGATAA
GTCGTGTCTTACCGGGTTGGACTCAAGACGATAGTTACCGGATAAGGCGCAGCGGTCGGGCTGAACGGGG
GGTTCGTGCACACAGCCCAGCTTGGAGCGAACGACCTACACCGAACTGAGATACCTACAGCGTGAGCTAT
GAGAAAGCGCCACGCTTCCCGAAGGGAGAAAGGCGGACAGGTATCCGGTAAGCGGCAGGGTCGGAACAGG
AGAGCGCACGAGGGAGCTTCCAGGGGGAAACGCCTGGTATCTTTATAGTCCTGTCGGGTTTCGCCACCTC
TGACTTGAGCGTCGATTTTTGTGATGCTCGTCAGGGGGGCGGAGCCTATGGAAAAACGCCAGCAACGCGG
CCTTTTTACGGTTCCTGGCCTTTTGCTGGCCTTTTGCTCACATGTTCTTTCCTGCGTTATCCCCTGATTC
TGTGGATAACCGTATTACCGCCTTTGAGTGAGCTGATACCGCTCGCCGCAGCCGAACGACCGAGCGCAGC
GAGTCAGTGAGCGAGGAAGCGGAAGAGCGCCTGATGCGGTATTTTCTCCTTACGCATCTGTGCGGTATTT
CACACCGCATAGGGTCATGGCTGCGCCCCGACACCCGCCAACACCCGCTGACGCGCCCTGACGGGCTTGT
CTGCTCCCGGCATCCGCTTACAGACAAGCTGTGACCGTCTCCGGGAGCTGCATGTGTCAGAGGTTTTCAC
CGTCATCACCGAAACGCGCGAGGCAGAAGGAGATGGCGCCCAACAGTCCCCCGGCCACGGGGCCTGCCAC
CATACCCACGCCGAAACAAGCGCTCATGAGCCCGAAGTGGCGAGCCCGATCTTCCCCATCGGTGATGTCG
GCGATATAGGCGCCAGCAACCGCACCTGTGGCGCCGGTGATGCCGGCCACGATGCGTCCGGCGTAGAGGA
TCTGCTCATGTTTGACAGCTTATCATCGATGCATAATGTGCCTGTCAAATGGACGAAGCAGGGATTCTGC
AAACCCTATGCTACTCCGTCAAGCCGTCAATTGTCTGATTCGTTACCAATTATGACAACTTGACGGCTAC
ATCATTCACTTTTTCTTCACAACCGGCACGGAACTCGCTCGGGCTGGCCCCGGTGCATTTTTTAAATACC
CGCGAGAAATAGAGTTGATCGTCAAAACCAACATTGCGACCGACGGTGGCGATAGGCATCCGGGTGGTGC
TCAAAAGCAGCTTCGCCTGGCTGATACGTTGGTCCTCGCGCCAGCTTAAGACGCTAATCCCTAACTGCTG
GCGGAAAAGATGTGACAGACGCGACGGCGACAAGCAAACATGCTGTGCGACGCTGGCGATATCAAAATTG
CTGTCTGCCAGGTGATCGCTGATGTACTGACAAGCCTCGCGTACCCGATTATCCATCGGTGGATGGAGCG
ACTCGTTAATCGCTTCCATGCGCCGCAGTAACAATTGCTCAAGCAGATTTATCGCCAGCAGCTCCGAATA
GCGCCCTTCCCCTTGCCCGGCGTTAATGATTTGCCCAAACAGGTCGCTGAAATGCGGCTGGTGCGCTTCA
TCCGGGCGAAAGAACCCCGTATTGGCAAATATTGACGGCCAGTTAAGCCATTCATGCCAGTAGGCGCGCG
GACGAAAGTAAACCCACTGGTGATACCATTCGCGAGCCTCCGGATGACGACCGTAGTGATGAATCTCTCC
TGGCGGGAACAGCAAAATATCACCCGGTCGGCAAACAAATTCTCGTCCCTGATTTTTCACCACCCCCTGA
CCGCGAATGGTGAGATTGAGAATATAACCTTTCATTCCCAGCGGTCGGTCGATAAAAAAATCGAGATAAC
CGTTGGCCTCAATCGGCGTTAAACCCGCCACCAGATGGGCATTAAACGAGTATCCCGGCAGCAGGGGATC
ATTTTGCGCTTCAGCCATACTTTTCATACTCCCGC
Features (pLannotate 1.2.2; 18 found; start..end, strand, type, name):
     10..294     +  promoter       araBAD promoter: araBAD; promoter of the L-arabinose operon of E. coli; the araC regulatory gene is transcribed in the opposite direction (Guzman et al., 1995)
    328..1134    +  CDS            mlaF: MLAF_ECOLI - Also known as yrbF. Experimental evidence at protein level: Swiss-Prot protein existence level 1. Part of the ABC transporter complex MlaFEDB, which is involved in a phospholipid transport pathway that maintains lipid asymmetry in the outer membrane by retrograde trafficking of phospholipids from the outer membrane to the inner membrane. Responsible for energy coupling to the transport system. From Escherichia coli (strain K12).
   1145..1924    +  CDS            mlaE (sequence withheld): MLAE_ECOLI - Also known as yrbE. Experimental evidence at protein level: Swiss-Prot protein existence level 1. Part of the ABC transporter complex MlaFEDB, which is involved in a phospholipid transport pathway that maintains lipid asymmetry in the outer membrane by retrograde trafficking of phospholipids from the outer membrane to the inner membrane. Probably responsible for the translocation of the substrate across the membrane. From Escherichia coli (strain K12).
   1986..2534    +  CDS            mlaD: MLAD_ECOLI - Also known as yrbD. Experimental evidence at protein level: Swiss-Prot protein existence level 1. Part of the ABC transporter complex MlaFEDB, which is involved in a phospholipid transport pathway that maintains lipid asymmetry in the outer membrane by retrograde trafficking of phospholipids from the outer membrane to the inner membrane (PubMed:19383799, PubMed:27529189). MlaD functions in substrate binding with strong affinity for phospholipids and modulates ATP hydrolytic activity of the complex (PubMed:27529189). From Escherichia coli (strain K12).
   2556..3188    +  CDS            mlaC (sequence withheld): MLAC_ECOLI - Also known as yrbC. Experimental evidence at protein level: Swiss-Prot protein existence level 1. Involved in a phospholipid transport pathway that maintains lipid asymmetry in the outer membrane by retrograde trafficking of phospholipids from the outer membrane to the inner membrane. May transfer phospholipid across the periplasmic space and deliver it to the MlaFEDB complex at the inner membrane. From Escherichia coli (strain K12).
   3191..3481    +  CDS            mlaB: MLAB_ECOLI - Also known as yrbB. Experimental evidence at protein level: Swiss-Prot protein existence level 1. Part of the ABC transporter complex MlaFEDB, which is involved in a phospholipid transport pathway that maintains lipid asymmetry in the outer membrane by retrograde trafficking of phospholipids from the outer membrane to the inner membrane (PubMed:19383799, PubMed:27529189). MlaB plays critical roles in both the assembly and activity of the complex. May act by modulating MlaF structure and stability (PubMed:27529189). From Escherichia coli (strain K12).
   3647..3762    +  ncRNA          5S rRNA: Accession: RF00001 - 5S ribosomal RNA
   3766..3852    +  terminator     rrnB T1 terminator: Escherichia coli rrnB; transcription terminator T1 from the E. coli rrnB gene
   3944..3971    +  terminator     rrnB T2 terminator: transcription terminator T2 from the E. coli rrnB gene
   3990..4081    +  promoter       AmpR promoter: bla
   4082..4942    +  CDS            AmpR: β-lactamase; bla; confers resistance to ampicillin, carbenicillin, and related antibiotics
   4984..5364    +  rep_origin     M13 ori (sequence partly withheld): M13 bacteriophage origin of replication; arrow indicates direction of (+) strand synthesis
   5550..6137    +  rep_origin     ori: high-copy-number ColE1/pMB1/pBR322/pUC origin of replication
   6323..6374    -  misc_feature   bom (fragment): basis of mobility region from pBR322
   6490..6529    -  CDS            rop (fragment): Rop protein, which maintains plasmids at low copy number; rop
   6530..6715    -  CDS            TcR (fragment): tetracycline efflux protein; tet; confers resistance to tetracycline
   6725..6743    +  promoter       tet promoter (fragment): E. coli promoter for tetracycline efflux protein gene
   6833..7711    -  CDS            araC: L-arabinose regulatory protein; araC
