[The description below was written by a language model from this plasmid's Addgene catalogue record and pLannotate feature annotations shown in this document.]
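Description:
pBEL1200 is a 7.7 kb bacterial expression plasmid built on the pBAD-His backbone for arabinose-inducible production of the complete E. coli mlaFEDCB operon. It replicates in E. coli from a high-copy ColE1/pMB1-type origin and is selected with ampicillin through the β-lactamase gene. An M13 phage origin is also present, along with nonfunctional remnants of pBR322 (fragments of bom, rop and the tetracycline resistance gene and its promoter). The araC regulator is encoded divergently from the araBAD promoter, so transcription of the insert is repressed in the absence of L-arabinose and switched on when it is added.

The roughly 3.2 kb insert, assembled by Gibson cloning, places mlaF, mlaE, mlaD, mlaC and mlaB in their native order directly downstream of the araBAD promoter as a single polycistronic unit, followed by the rrnB T1 and T2 terminators. MlaF (the ATPase), MlaE (the permease), MlaD (the phospholipid-binding subunit) and MlaB (an accessory factor for assembly and activity) form the inner-membrane MlaFEDB ABC transporter, while MlaC is the periplasmic protein thought to shuttle phospholipids to that complex. Together they belong to a pathway that maintains outer membrane lipid asymmetry. According to the catalogue entry, MlaD carries an N-terminal His tag followed by a TEV protease cleavage site. The tag is not annotated separately in the feature table, but a short gap between the mlaE and mlaD coding regions is consistent with it. This single tag should allow affinity capture of MlaD and co-purification of its associated subunits, with optional tag removal, making the plasmid suited to biochemical and structural studies of this lipid transport system.
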