Addgene plasmid #138526: pBEL1200
Purpose: For expresson of mlaFEDCB operon from E. coli. N-terminal his tag on MlaD, araBAD promoter.
Depositing lab: Gira Bhabha & Damian Ekiert. Depositing organization: University of California, San Francisco (UCSF). Publication: Architectures of Lipid Transport Systems for the Bacterial Outer Membrane. Ekiert DC, Bhabha G, Isom GL, Greenan G, Ovchinnikov S, Henderson IR, Cox JS, Vale RD. Cell. 2017 Apr 6;169(2):273-285.e17. doi: 10.1016/j.cell.2017.03.019. PubMed 28388411.
Backbone
  Vector backbone: pBAD-His
  Backbone manufacturer: Thermo Fisher
  Backbone size w/o insert (bp): 4571
  Total vector size (bp): 7728
  Vector type: Bacterial Expression
Growth in bacteria
  Bacterial resistance: Ampicillin, 100 μg/mL
  Growth temperature: 37°C
  Growth strain: DH5alpha
  Copy number: High Copy
Gene/Insert
  Gene/Insert name: mlaFEDCB
  Species: E. coli
  Insert size (bp): 3157
  Entrez Gene: mlaF (a.k.a. b3195, ECK3184, vpsA(S.f.), yrbF); mlaE (a.k.a. b3194, ECK3183, vpsB(S.f.), yrbE); mlaD (a.k.a. b3193, ECK3182, vpsC(S.f.), yrbD); mlaC (a.k.a. b3192, ECK3181, yrbC); mlaB (a.k.a. b3191, ECK3180, yrbB)
  Promoter: araBAD
  Tag / fusion protein: N-terminal His tag and TEV cleavage site on MlaD (N terminal on insert)
  Cloning method: Gibson Cloning
  Sequencing primers: 5′ pBAD fwd; 3′ pBAD rev
Terms and licenses: Academic/Nonprofit Terms; Industry Terms: Not Available to Industry
How to cite: pBEL1200 was a gift from Gira Bhabha & Damian Ekiert (Addgene plasmid # 138526 ; http://n2t.net/addgene:138526 ; RRID:Addgene_138526)
